Addgene plasmid #87793: tet-pLKO shMKP5.v2 puro
Purpose: Expresses an inducible short hairpin targeting human MKP5 sequence
Depositing lab: Kevin Janes. Depositing organization: University of Virginia. Publication: Profiling Subcellular Protein Phosphatase Responses to Coxsackievirus B3 Infection of Cardiomyocytes. Shah M, Smolko CM, Kinicki S, Chapman ZD, Brautigan DL, Janes KA. Mol Cell Proteomics. 2017 Apr;16(4 suppl 1):S244-S262. doi: 10.1074/mcp.O116.063487. Epub 2017 Feb 7. PubMed 28174228.
Backbone
  Vector backbone: Tet PLKO puro
  Backbone manufacturer: Plasmid #21915
  Backbone size w/o insert (bp): 10633
  Total vector size (bp): 8816
  Vector type: Mammalian Expression, Lentiviral
  Selectable markers: Puromycin
Growth in bacteria
  Bacterial resistance: Ampicillin, 100 μg/mL
  Growth temperature: 30°C
  Growth strain: NEB Stable
  Copy number: Low Copy
Gene/Insert
  Gene/Insert name: shMKP5
  gRNA/shRNA sequence: TCAAAGGCAAACGACCAATTA
  Species: H. sapiens (human)
  GenBank ID: NM_007207.5
  Entrez Gene: DUSP10 (a.k.a. MKP-5, MKP5)
  Promoter: TRE tight
  Cloning method: Restriction Enzyme; 5′ cloning site AgeI (unknown if destroyed); 3′ cloning site EcoRI (unknown if destroyed)
  Sequencing primers: 5′ GGCAGGGATATTCACCATTATCGTTTCAGA
Terms and licenses: Academic/Nonprofit Terms; Industry Terms: Not Available to Industry
How to cite: tet-pLKO shMKP5.v2 puro was a gift from Kevin Janes (Addgene plasmid # 87793 ; http://n2t.net/addgene:87793 ; RRID:Addgene_87793)
