[The description below was written by a language model from this plasmid's Addgene catalogue record and pLannotate feature annotations shown in this document.]
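Description:
tet-pLKO shMKP5.v2 puro is a third-generation, self-inactivating HIV-1 lentiviral vector built on the Tet-pLKO-puro backbone for doxycycline-inducible knockdown of human MKP5 (DUSP10). It is propagated in E. coli through a ColE1/pUC-type origin with ampicillin selection (AmpR), and it also carries an f1 origin and an SV40 origin. The catalogue lists it as low copy, even though the origin is annotated as a high-copy type. The viral portion consists of an RSV promoter fused to a truncated 5' LTR, the Ψ packaging signal with a gag fragment, the RRE for Rev-dependent export, a cPPT/CTS, and a ΔU3 3' LTR followed by an SV40 polyadenylation signal. Viral genomes can therefore be packaged when helper functions are supplied in trans, but the integrated provirus lacks LTR promoter activity.

The payload is a short hairpin against the DUSP10 transcript, cloned between the AgeI and EcoRI sites. The catalogue names the promoter as "TRE tight", but the annotated sequence instead shows an H1-2O2 promoter, a variant of the human H1 Pol III promoter bearing tet operators, immediately upstream of the hairpin position; the hairpin itself is not annotated as a feature. A separate hPGK promoter, followed by a rabbit β-globin intron, drives a bicistronic tetR–EMCV IRES–PuroR transcript. Constitutively produced TetR occupies the operators and silences the hairpin until doxycycline or tetracycline releases it, while puromycin N-acetyltransferase allows selection of stably transduced mammalian cells. The total size is smaller than the listed backbone size, consistent with the insert replacing a stuffer fragment, although the record does not say so. The associated study profiled phosphatase responses to coxsackievirus B3 infection of cardiomyocytes.
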