Features (pLannotate 1.2.2; 29 found; start..end, strand, type, name):
     34..622     +  rep_origin     ori: high-copy-number ColE1/pMB1/pBR322/pUC origin of replication
    805..897     +  CDS            lacI (fragment): lac repressor; lacI; The lac repressor binds to the lac operator to inhibit transcription in E. coli. This inhibition can be relieved by adding lactose or isopropyl-β-D-thiogalactopyranoside (IPTG).
    910..931     +  protein_bind   CAP binding site: CAP binding activates transcription in the presence of cAMP. E. coli catabolite activator protein
    946..976     +  promoter       lac promoter: promoter for the E. coli lac operon
    984..1000    +  protein_bind   lac operator: The lac repressor binds to the lac operator to inhibit transcription in E. coli. This inhibition can be relieved by adding lactose or isopropyl-β-D-thiogalactopyranoside (IPTG). lac repressor encoded by lacI
   1045..1063    +  promoter       T3 promoter: promoter for bacteriophage T3 RNA polymerase
   1091..1317    +  promoter       RSV promoter: Rous sarcoma virus enhancer/promoter
   1318..1498    +  LTR            5' LTR (truncated): truncated 5' long terminal repeat (LTR) from HIV-1
   1545..1670    +  misc_feature   HIV-1 Ψ: packaging signal of human immunodeficiency virus type 1
   1654..2017    +  CDS            HIV-1 gag (fragment): gag protein from human immunodeficiency virus 1; gag
   2163..2396    +  misc_feature   RRE: The Rev response element (RRE) of HIV-1 allows for Rev-dependent mRNA export from the nucleus to the cytoplasm.
   2773..2873    +  CDS            Rev (fragment): human immunodeficiency virus 1 (HIV-1) Rev protein; rev; enhances nuclear export of unspliced and incompletely spliced viral mRNAs
   2914..3008    +  promoter       H1-2O2 promoter: doxycycline-inducible variant of the human H1 RNA promoter (Henriksen et al., 2007)
   3109..3226    +  misc_feature   cPPT/CTS: central polypurine tract and central termination sequence of HIV-1
   3275..3785    +  promoter       hPGK promoter: human phosphoglycerate kinase 1 promoter
   3794..4366    +  intron         β-globin intron: intron from rabbit β-globin gene
   4421..4439    +  promoter       T7 promoter: promoter for bacteriophage T7 RNA polymerase
   4450..5070    +  CDS            tetR: TETR2_ECOLX - Experimental evidence at protein level: Swiss-Prot protein existence level 1. TetR is the repressor of the tetracycline resistance element; its N-terminal region forms a helix-turn-helix structure and binds DNA. Binding of tetracycline to TetR reduces the repressor affinity for the tetracycline resistance gene (tetA) promoter operator sites. From Escherichia coli.
   5216..5678    +  misc_feature   IRES: internal ribosome entry site (IRES) of the encephalomyocarditis virus (EMCV)
   5698..6297    +  CDS            PuroR: puromycin N-acetyltransferase; pac from Streptomyces alboniger; confers resistance to puromycin
   6340..6423    +  CDS            nef (fragment): NEF_HV1Z2 - Experimental evidence at protein level: Swiss-Prot protein existence level 1. Extracellular Nef protein targets CD4(+) T-lymphocytes for apoptosis by interacting with CXCR4 surface receptors. From Human immunodeficiency virus type 1 group M subtype D (isolate Z2/CDC-Z34) (HIV-1).
   6425..6658    +  LTR            3' LTR (ΔU3): self-inactivating 3' long terminal repeat (LTR) from HIV-1
   6730..6851    +  polyA_signal   SV40 poly(A) signal: SV40 polyadenylation signal
   6891..7026    +  rep_origin     SV40 ori: SV40 origin of replication
   7047..7065    -  promoter       T7 promoter: promoter for bacteriophage T7 RNA polymerase
   7073..7228    +  CDS            lacZα (fragment): LacZα fragment of β-galactosidase; lacZ fragment
   7233..7661    +  rep_origin     f1 ori (sequence partly withheld): f1 bacteriophage origin of replication; arrow indicates direction of (+) strand synthesis
   7714..7818    +  promoter       AmpR promoter: bla
   7819..8679    +  CDS            AmpR: β-lactamase; bla; confers resistance to ampicillin, carbenicillin, and related antibiotics
>Addgene plasmid #87793 | tet-pLKO shMKP5.v2 puro | addgene full sequence | sequence record 174954 | Addgene NGS Result
GTCAGACCCCGTAGAAAAGATCAAAGGATCTTCTTGAGATCCTTTTTTTCTGCGCGTAATCTGCTGCTTG
CAAACAAAAAAACCACCGCTACCAGCGGTGGTTTGTTTGCCGGATCAAGAGCTACCAACTCTTTTTCCGA
AGGTAACTGGCTTCAGCAGAGCGCAGATACCAAATACTGTTCTTCTAGTGTAGCCGTAGTTAGGCCACCA
CTTCAAGAACTCTGTAGCACCGCCTACATACCTCGCTCTGCTAATCCTGTTACCAGTGGCTGCTGCCAGT
GGCGATAAGTCGTGTCTTACCGGGTTGGACTCAAGACGATAGTTACCGGATAAGGCGCAGCGGTCGGGCT
GAACGGGGGGTTCGTGCACACAGCCCAGCTTGGAGCGAACGACCTACACCGAACTGAGATACCTACAGCG
TGAGCTATGAGAAAGCGCCACGCTTCCCGAAGGGAGAAAGGCGGACAGGTATCCGGTAAGCGGCAGGGTC
GGAACAGGAGAGCGCACGAGGGAGCTTCCAGGGGGAAACGCCTGGTATCTTTATAGTCCTGTCGGGTTTC
GCCACCTCTGACTTGAGCGTCGATTTTTGTGATGCTCGTCAGGGGGGCGGAGCCTATGGAAAAACGCCAG
CAACGCGGCCTTTTTACGGTTCCTGGCCTTTTGCTGGCCTTTTGCTCACATGTTCTTTCCTGCGTTATCC
CCTGATTCTGTGGATAACCGTATTACCGCCTTTGAGTGAGCTGATACCGCTCGCCGCAGCCGAACGACCG
AGCGCAGCGAGTCAGTGAGCGAGGAAGCGGAAGAGCGCCCAATACGCAAACCGCCTCTCCCCGCGCGTTG
GCCGATTCATTAATGCAGCTGGCACGACAGGTTTCCCGACTGGAAAGCGGGCAGTGAGCGCAACGCAATT
AATGTGAGTTAGCTCACTCATTAGGCACCCCAGGCTTTACACTTTATGCTTCCGGCTCGTATGTTGTGTG
GAATTGTGAGCGGATAACAATTTCACACAGGAAACAGCTATGACCATGATTACGCCAAGCGCGCAATTAA
CCCTCACTAAAGGGAACAAAAGCTGGAGCTGCAAGCTTAATGTAGTCTTATGCAATACTCTTGTAGTCTT
GCAACATGGTAACGATGAGTTAGCAACATGCCTTACAAGGAGAGAAAAAGCACCGTGCATGCCGATTGGT
GGAAGTAAGGTGGTACGATCGTGCCTTATTAGGAAGGCAACAGACGGGTCTGACATGGATTGGACGAACC
ACTGAATTGCCGCATTGCAGAGATATTGTATTTAAGTGCCTAGCTCGATACATAAACGGGTCTCTCTGGT
TAGACCAGATCTGAGCCTGGGAGCTCTCTGGCTAACTAGGGAACCCACTGCTTAAGCCTCAATAAAGCTT
GCCTTGAGTGCTTCAAGTAGTGTGTGCCCGTCTGTTGTGTGACTCTGGTAACTAGAGATCCCTCAGACCC
TTTTAGTCAGTGTGGAAAATCTCTAGCAGTGGCGCCCGAACAGGGACTTGAAAGCGAAAGGGAAACCAGA
GGAGCTCTCTCGACGCAGGACTCGGCTTGCTGAAGCGCGCACGGCAAGAGGCGAGGGGCGGCGACTGGTG
AGTACGCCAAAAATTTTGACTAGCGGAGGCTAGAAGGAGAGAGATGGGTGCGAGAGCGTCAGTATTAAGC
GGGGGAGAATTAGATCGCGATGGGAAAAAATTCGGTTAAGGCCAGGGGGAAAGAAAAAATATAAATTAAA
ACATATAGTATGGGCAAGCAGGGAGCTAGAACGATTCGCAGTTAATCCTGGCCTGTTAGAAACATCAGAA
GGCTGTAGACAAATACTGGGACAGCTACAACCATCCCTTCAGACAGGATCAGAAGAACTTAGATCATTAT
ATAATACAGTAGCAACCCTCTATTGTGTGCATCAAAGGATAGAGATAAAAGACACCAAGGAAGCTTTAGA
CAAGATAGAGGAAGAGCAAAACAAAAGTAAGACCACCGCACAGCAAGCGGCCGCTGATCTTCAGACCTGG
AGGAGGAGATATGAGGGACAATTGGAGAAGTGAATTATATAAATATAAAGTAGTAAAAATTGAACCATTA
GGAGTAGCACCCACCAAGGCAAAGAGAAGAGTGGTGCAGAGAGAAAAAAGAGCAGTGGGAATAGGAGCTT
TGTTCCTTGGGTTCTTGGGAGCAGCAGGAAGCACTATGGGCGCAGCGTCAATGACGCTGACGGTACAGGC
CAGACAATTATTGTCTGGTATAGTGCAGCAGCAGAACAATTTGCTGAGGGCTATTGAGGCGCAACAGCAT
CTGTTGCAACTCACAGTCTGGGGCATCAAGCAGCTCCAGGCAAGAATCCTGGCTGTGGAAAGATACCTAA
AGGATCAACAGCTCCTGGGGATTTGGGGTTGCTCTGGAAAACTCATTTGCACCACTGCTGTGCCTTGGAA
TGCTAGTTGGAGTAATAAATCTCTGGAACAGATTTGGAATCACACGACCTGGATGGAGTGGGACAGAGAA
ATTAACAATTACACAAGCTTAATACACTCCTTAATTGAAGAATCGCAAAACCAGCAAGAAAAGAATGAAC
AAGAATTATTGGAATTAGATAAATGGGCAAGTTTGTGGAATTGGTTTAACATAACAAATTGGCTGTGGTA
TATAAAATTATTCATAATGATAGTAGGAGGCTTGGTAGGTTTAAGAATAGTTTTTGCTGTACTTTCTATA
GTGAATAGAGTTAGGCAGGGATATTCACCATTATCGTTTCAGACCCACCTCCCAACCCCGAGGGGACCCG
ACAGGCCCGAAGGAATAGAAGAAGAAGGTGGAGAGAGAGACAGAGACAGATCCATTCGATTAGTGAACGG
ATCTCGACGGTATCGATCACGAGACTAGCCTCGAGCGGCCGCAATATTTGCATGTCGCTATGTGTTCTGG
GAAATCACCATAAACGTGAAATCCCTATCAGTGATAGAGACTTATAAGTTCCCTATCAGTGATAGAGACA
CCGGTCAAAGGCAAACGACCAATTACTGCAGTAATTGGTCGTTTGCCTTTGATTTTTGAATTCTCGACCT
CGAGACAAATGGCAGTATTCATCCACAATTTTAAAAGAAAAGGGGGGATTGGGGGGTACAGTGCAGGGGA
AAGAATAGTAGACATAATAGCAACAGACATACAAACTAAAGAATTACAAAAACAAATTACAAAAATTCAA
AATTTTCGGGTTTATTACAGGGACAGCAGAGATCCACTTTGGCCGCGGCTCGAGGGGGTTGGGGTTGCGC
CTTTTCCAAGGCAGCCCTGGGTTTGCGCAGGGACGCGGCTGCTCTGGGCGTGGTTCCGGGAAACGCAGCG
GCGCCGACCCTGGGTCTCGCACATTCTTCACGTCCGTTCGCAGCGTCACCCGGATCTTCGCCGCTACCCT
TGTGGGCCCCCCGGCGACGCTTCCTGCTCCGCCCCTAAGTCGGGAAGGTTCCTTGCGGTTCGCGGCGTGC
CGGACGTGACAAACGGAAGCCGCACGTCTCACTAGTACCCTCGCAGACGGACAGCGCCAGGGAGCAATGG
CAGCGCGCCGACCGCGATGGGCTGTGGCCAATAGCGGCTGCTCAGCAGGGCGCGCCGAGAGCAGCGGCCG
GGAAGGGGCGGTGCGGGAGGCGGGGTGTGGGGCGGTAGTGTGGGCCCTGTTCCTGCCCGCGCGGTGTTCC
GCATTCTGCAAGCCTCCGGAGCGCACGTCGGCAGTCGGCTCCCTCGTTGACCGAATCACCGACCTCTCTC
CCCAGGGGGATCTGTGAGTTTGGGGACCCTTGATTGTTCTTTCTTTTTCGCTATTGTAAAATTCATGTTA
TATGGAGGGGGCAAAGTTTTCAGGGTGTTGTTTAGAATGGGAAGATGTCCCTTGTATCACCATGGACCCT
CATGATAATTTTGTTTCTTTCACTTTCTACTCTGTTGACAACCATTGTCTCCTCTTATTTTCTTTTCATT
TTCTGTAACTTTTTCGTTAAACTTTAGCTTGCATTTGTAACGAATTTTTAAATTCACTTTTGTTTATTTG
TCAGATTGTAAGTACTTTCTCTAATCACTTTTTTTTCAAGGCAATCAGGGTATATTATATTGTACTTCAG
CACAGTTTTAGAGAACAATTGTTATAATTAAATGATAAGGTAGAATATTTCTGCATATAAATTCTGGCTG
GCGTGGAAATATTCTTATTGGTAGAAACAACTACATCCTGGTCATCATCCTGCCTTTCTCTTTATGGTTA
CAATGATATACACTGTTTGAGATGAGGATAAAATACTCTGAGTCCAAACCGGGCCCCTCTGCTAACCATG
TTCATGCCTTCTTCTTTTTCCTACAGCTCCTGGGCAACGTGCTGGTTATTGTGCTGTCTCATCATTTTGG
CAAAGAATTGTAATACGACTCACTATAGGGCGAATTGATATGTCTAGATTAGATAAAAGTAAAGTGATTA
ACAGCGCATTAGAGCTGCTTAATGAGGTCGGAATCGAAGGTTTAACAACCCGTAAACTCGCCCAGAAGCT
AGGTGTAGAGCAGCCTACATTGTATTGGCATGTAAAAAATAAGCGGGCTTTGCTCGACGCCTTAGCCATT
GAGATGTTAGATAGGCACCATACTCACTTTTGCCCTTTAGAAGGGGAAAGCTGGCAAGATTTTTTACGTA
ATAACGCTAAAAGTTTTAGATGTGCTTTACTAAGTCATCGCGATGGAGCAAAAGTACATTTAGGTACACG
GCCTACAGAAAAACAGTATGAAACTCTCGAAAATCAATTAGCCTTTTTATGCCAACAAGGTTTTTCACTA
GAGAATGCATTATATGCACTCAGCGCTGTGGGGCATTTTACTTTAGGTTGCGTATTGGAAGATCAAGAGC
ATCAAGTCGCTAAAGAAGAAAGGGAAACACCTACTACTGATAGTATGCCGCCATTATTACGACAAGCTAT
CGAATTATTTGATCACCAAGGTGCAGAGCCAGCCTTCTTATTCGGCCTTGAATTGATCATATGCGGATTA
GAAAAACAACTTAAATGTGAAAGTGGGTCCGCGTACAGCGGCTCCCGGGAGTTCTAGGGATCTGCCCCTC
TCCCTCCCCCCCCCCTAACGTTACTGGCCGAAGCCGCTTGGAATAAGGCCGGTGTGCGTTTGTCTATATG
TTATTTTCCACCATATTGCCGTCTTTTGGCAATGTGAGGGCCCGGAAACCTGGCCCTGTCTTCTTGACGA
GCATTCCTAGGGGTCTTTCCCCTCTCGCCAAAGGAATGCAAGGTCTGTTGAATGTCGTGAAGGAAGCAGT
TCCTCTGGAAGCTTCTTGAAGACAAACAACGTCTGTAGCGACCCTTTGCAGGCAGCGGAACCCCCCACCT
GGCGACAGGTGCCTCTGCGGCCAAAAGCCACGTGTATAAGATACACCTGCAAAGGCGGCACAACCCCAGT
GCCACGTTGTGAGTTGGATAGTTGTGGAAAGAGTCAAATGGCTCTCCTCAAGCGTATTCAACAAGGGGCT
GAAGGATGCCCAGAAGGTACCCCATTGTATGGGATCTGATCTGGGGCCTCGGTGCACATGCTTTACATGT
GTTTAGTCGAGGTTAAAAAAACGTCTAGGCCCCCCGAACCACGGGGACGTGGTTTTCCTTTGAAAAACAC
GATGATAAGGATCCACCGGAGCTTACCATGACCGAGTACAAGCCCACGGTGCGCCTCGCCACCCGCGACG
ACGTCCCCAGGGCCGTACGCACCCTCGCCGCCGCGTTCGCCGACTACCCCGCCACGCGCCACACCGTCGA
TCCGGACCGCCACATCGAGCGGGTCACCGAGCTGCAAGAACTCTTCCTCACGCGCGTCGGGCTCGACATC
GGCAAGGTGTGGGTCGCGGACGACGGCGCCGCGGTGGCGGTCTGGACCACGCCGGAGAGCGTCGAAGCGG
GGGCGGTGTTCGCCGAGATCGGCCCGCGCATGGCCGAGTTGAGCGGTTCCCGGCTGGCCGCGCAGCAACA
GATGGAAGGCCTCCTGGCGCCGCACCGGCCCAAGGAGCCCGCGTGGTTCCTGGCCACCGTCGGCGTCTCG
CCCGACCACCAGGGCAAGGGTCTGGGCAGCGCCGTCGTGCTCCCCGGAGTGGAGGCGGCCGAGCGCGCCG
GGGTGCCCGCCTTCCTGGAGACCTCCGCGCCCCGCAACCTCCCCTTCTACGAGCGGCTCGGCTTCACCGT
CACCGCCGACGTCGAGGTGCCCGAAGGACCGCGCACCTGGTGCATGACCCGCAAGCCCGGTGCCTGACGC
CCGCCCCACGACCCGCAGCGCCCGACCGAAAGGAGCGCACGACCCCATGCATCGGTACCTTTAAGACCAA
TGACTTACAAGGCAGCTGTAGATCTTAGCCACTTTTTAAAAGAAAAGGGGGGACTGGAAGGGCTAATTCA
CTCCCAACGAAGACAAGATCTGCTTTTTGCTTGTACTGGGTCTCTCTGGTTAGACCAGATCTGAGCCTGG
GAGCTCTCTGGCTAACTAGGGAACCCACTGCTTAAGCCTCAATAAAGCTTGCCTTGAGTGCTTCAAGTAG
TGTGTGCCCGTCTGTTGTGTGACTCTGGTAACTAGAGATCCCTCAGACCCTTTTAGTCAGTGTGGAAAAT
CTCTAGCAGTAGTAGTTCATGTCATCTTATTATTCAGTATTTATAACTTGCAAAGAAATGAATATCAGAG
AGTGAGAGGAACTTGTTTATTGCAGCTTATAATGGTTACAAATAAAGCAATAGCATCACAAATTTCACAA
ATAAAGCATTTTTTTCACTGCATTCTAGTTGTGGTTTGTCCAAACTCATCAATGTATCTTATCATGTCTG
GCTCTAGCTATCCCGCCCCTAACTCCGCCCATCCCGCCCCTAACTCCGCCCAGTTCCGCCCATTCTCCGC
CCCATGGCTGACTAATTTTTTTTATTTATGCAGAGGCCGAGGCCGCCTCGGCCTCTGAGCTATTCCAGAA
GTAGTGAGGAGGCTTTTTTGGAGGCCTAGGGACGTACCCAATTCGCCCTATAGTGAGTCGTATTACGCGC
GCTCACTGGCCGTCGTTTTACAACGTCGTGACTGGGAAAACCCTGGCGTTACCCAACTTAATCGCCTTGC
AGCACATCCCCCTTTCGCCAGCTGGCGTAATAGCGAAGAGGCCCGCACCGATCGCCCTTCCCAACAGTTG
CGCAGCCTGAATGGCGAATGGG
[124 nt withheld, positions 7233-7356]
C
[91 nt withheld, positions 7358-7448]
A
[49 nt withheld, positions 7450-7498]
CCTTTGACGTTGGAGTCCACGTTCTTT
[37 nt withheld, positions 7526-7562]
ACCCTATCTCGGTCTATTCTTTTGATTTATAAGGGATTTTGCCGATTTCGGCCTATTGGTTAAAAAATGA
GCTGATTTAACAAAAATTTAACGCGAATTTTAACAAAATATTAACGCTTACAATTTAGGTGGCACTTTTC
GGGGAAATGTGCGCGGAACCCCTATTTGTTTATTTTTCTAAATACATTCAAATATGTATCCGCTCATGAG
ACAATAACCCTGATAAATGCTTCAATAATATTGAAAAAGGAAGAGTATGAGTATTCAACATTTCCGTGTC
GCCCTTATTCCCTTTTTTGCGGCATTTTGCCTTCCTGTTTTTGCTCACCCAGAAACGCTGGTGAAAGTAA
AAGATGCTGAAGATCAGTTGGGTGCACGAGTGGGTTACATCGAACTGGATCTCAACAGCGGTAAGATCCT
TGAGAGTTTTCGCCCCGAAGAACGTTTTCCAATGATGAGCACTTTTAAAGTTCTGCTATGTGGCGCGGTA
TTATCCCGTATTGACGCCGGGCAAGAGCAACTCGGTCGCCGCATACACTATTCTCAGAATGACTTGGTTG
AGTACTCACCAGTCACAGAAAAGCATCTTACGGATGGCATGACAGTAAGAGAATTATGCAGTGCTGCCAT
AACCATGAGTGATAACACTGCGGCCAACTTACTTCTGACAACGATCGGAGGACCGAAGGAGCTAACCGCT
TTTTTGCACAACATGGGGGATCATGTAACTCGCCTTGATCGTTGGGAACCGGAGCTGAATGAAGCCATAC
CAAACGACGAGCGTGACACCACGATGCCTGTAGCAATGGCAACAACGTTGCGCAAACTATTAACTGGCGA
ACTACTTACTCTAGCTTCCCGGCAACAATTAATAGACTGGATGGAGGCGGATAAAGTTGCAGGACCACTT
CTGCGCTCGGCCCTTCCGGCTGGCTGGTTTATTGCTGATAAATCTGGAGCCGGTGAGCGTGGGTCTCGCG
GTATCATTGCAGCACTGGGGCCAGATGGTAAGCCCTCCCGTATCGTAGTTATCTACACGACGGGGAGTCA
GGCAACTATGGATGAACGAAATAGACAGATCGCTGAGATAGGTGCCTCACTGATTAAGCATTGGTAACTG
TCAGACCAAGTTTACTCATATATACTTTAGATTGATTTAAAACTTCATTTTTAATTTAAAAGGATCTAGG
TGAAGATCCTTTTTGATAATCTCATGACCAAAATCCCTTAACGTGAGTTTTCGTTCCACTGAGC
